Addgene plasmid #135877: D64_Ld_010010
Purpose: Expression of Leishmania donovani ectodomain in mammalian cells
Depositing lab: Gavin Wright. Depositing organization: Wellcome Sanger Institute. Publication: Systematic identification of genes encoding cell surface and secreted proteins that are essential for in vitro growth and infection in Leishmania donovani. Roberts AJ, Ong HB, Clare S, Brandt C, Harcourt K, Franssen SU, Cotton JA, Muller-Sienerth N, Wright GJ. PLoS Pathog. 2022 Feb 24;18(2):e1010364. doi: 10.1371/journal.ppat.1010364. eCollection 2022 Feb. PubMed 35202447.
Backbone
  Vector backbone: pTT3
  Backbone manufacturer: Yves Durocher, NRC
  Backbone size w/o insert (bp): 6132
  Vector type: Mammalian Expression
Growth in bacteria
  Bacterial resistance: Ampicillin, 100 μg/mL
  Growth temperature: 37°C
  Growth strain: DH5alpha
  Copy number: High Copy
Gene/Insert
  Gene/Insert name: Protein of unknown function (DUF2946), putative (alt name: LDPBK_010010)
  Species: Leishmania donovani
  Insert size (bp): 660
  Tag / fusion protein: biotinylation sequence and His tag (C terminal on insert)
  Cloning method: Unknown
Terms and licenses: Academic/Nonprofit Terms; Industry Terms: Not Available to Industry
How to cite: D64_Ld_010010 was a gift from Gavin Wright (Addgene plasmid # 135877 ; http://n2t.net/addgene:135877 ; RRID:Addgene_135877)
