[The description below was written by a language model from this plasmid's Addgene catalogue record and pLannotate feature annotations shown in this document.]
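Description:
D64_Ld_010010 is a mammalian expression plasmid built on the pTT3 backbone for producing the soluble ectodomain of a Leishmania donovani protein in mammalian cells. It is propagated in E. coli through a high-copy ColE1/pUC-type origin with ampicillin selection (AmpR under its own bla promoter). It also carries the Epstein-Barr virus oriP, which supports episomal maintenance in cells that supply EBNA1. No mammalian drug-selection marker is annotated, which fits transient expression use. Small lac, tet and bla fragments near the bacterial origin appear to be backbone remnants with no evident role in the design.

The expression cassette is driven by the human CMV immediate-early enhancer and promoter. These are followed by adenovirus-derived leader and splice elements, including a chimeric adenovirus/immunoglobulin intron fragment. The reverse-strand "PTP" hit in this region is most likely a by-product of this adenoviral sequence rather than a functional coding region. Downstream lies a mouse immunoglobulin heavy chain signal sequence, which directs the product into the secretory pathway, and the cassette ends in a rabbit β-globin polyadenylation signal. The roughly 900 bp between the signal sequence and the poly(A) signal is unannotated. By position it should hold the 660 bp insert, a putative DUF2946 protein of unknown function (LDPBK_010010), together with the C-terminal biotinylation sequence and His tag listed in the catalogue. These tags would allow purification and capture of the secreted protein on streptavidin.

The two sequence records share the same feature order but differ in length (6,792 nt from the depositor versus 6,496 nt from sequencing). The difference lies largely in a shorter oriP annotation in the sequencing result.
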