Features (pLannotate 1.2.2; 17 found; start..end, strand, type, name):
      7..386     +  enhancer       CMV enhancer: human cytomegalovirus immediate early enhancer
    388..587     +  promoter       CMV promoter: human cytomegalovirus (CMV) immediate early promoter
    655..693     +  misc_feature   Ad SA (fragment): adenovirus major late transcript splice acceptor (Friedrich and Soriano, 1991)
    726..935     -  CDS            PTP (fragment): TERM_ADE02 - Experimental evidence at protein level: Swiss-Prot protein existence level 1. Protein covalently bound to the viral DNA that acts as a primer for viral genomic replication by DNA strand displacement. Assembles on the viral origin of replication in an initiation complex with viral polymerase, DBP, host NFIA and host POU2F1/OCT1. During initiation, the polymerase covalently couples the first dCTP with Ser- 580 of pTP. The terminal protein stimulates the template activity over 20 fold compared to protein-free templates. Neo-synthesized viral genomes are linked to two preterminal prot
    966..1055    +  intron         chimeric intron (fragment): chimera between introns from adenovirus and immunoglobulin heavy chain genes
   1074..1120    +  CDS            IgH signal sequence (fragment): signal sequence from the mouse immunoglobulin heavy chain variable region
   2025..2080    +  polyA_signal   β-globin poly(A) signal: rabbit β-globin polyadenylation signal (Gil and Proudfoot, 1987)
   2594..4275    -  rep_origin     oriP (fragment): Epstein-Barr virus oriP replication origin (Yates et al., 2000)
   4402..4506    +  promoter       AmpR promoter: bla
   4507..5367    +  CDS            AmpR: β-lactamase; bla; confers resistance to ampicillin, carbenicillin, and related antibiotics
   5538..6126    +  rep_origin     ori: high-copy-number ColE1/pMB1/pBR322/pUC origin of replication
   6309..6401    +  CDS            lacI (fragment): lac repressor; lacI; The lac repressor binds to the lac operator to inhibit transcription in E. coli. This inhibition can be relieved by adding lactose or isopropyl-β-D-thiogalactopyranoside (IPTG).
   6414..6435    +  protein_bind   CAP binding site: CAP binding activates transcription in the presence of cAMP. E. coli catabolite activator protein
   6450..6480    +  promoter       lac promoter: promoter for the E. coli lac operon
   6488..6504    +  protein_bind   lac operator: The lac repressor binds to the lac operator to inhibit transcription in E. coli. This inhibition can be relieved by adding lactose or isopropyl-β-D-thiogalactopyranoside (IPTG). lac repressor encoded by lacI
   6574..6590    +  promoter       tet promoter (fragment): E. coli promoter for tetracycline efflux protein gene
   6600..6625    -  CDS            bla(M) (fragment): β-lactamase lacking the signal sequence; bla(M); allows cytosolic expression of β-lactamase
>Addgene plasmid #135877 | D64_Ld_010010 | depositor full sequence | sequence record 262356 | Full Sequence
CATGTTGACATTGATTATTGACTAGTTATTAATAGTAATCAATTACGGGGTCATTAGTTCATAGCCCATA
TATGGAGTTCCGCGTTACATAACTTACGGTAAATGGCCCGCCTGGCTGACCGCCCAACGACCCCCGCCCA
TTGACGTCAATAATGACGTATGTTCCCATAGTAACGCCAATAGGGACTTTCCATTGACGTCAATGGGTGG
AGTATTTACGGTAAACTGCCCACTTGGCAGTACATCAAGTGTATCATATGCCAAGTCCGCCCCCTATTGA
CGTCAATGACGGTAAATGGCCCGCCTGGCATTATGCCCAGTACATGACCTTACGGGACTTTCCTACTTGG
CAGTACATCTACGTATTAGTCATCGCTATTACCATGGTGATGCGGTTTTGGCAGTACACCAATGGGCGTG
GATAGCGGTTTGACTCACGGGGATTTCCAAGTCTCCACCCCATTGACGTCAATGGGAGTTTGTTTTGGCA
CCAAAATCAACGGGACTTTCCAAAATGTCGTAATAACCCCGCCCCGTTGACGCAAATGGGCGGTAGGCGT
GTACGGTGGGAGGTCTATATAAGCAGAGCTCGTTTAGTGAACCGTCAGATCCTCACTCTCTTCCGCATCG
CTGTCTGCGAGGGCCAGCTGTTGGGCTCGCGGTTGAGGACAAACTCTTCGCGGTCTTTCCAGTACTCTTG
GATCGGAAACCCGTCGGCCTCCGAACGGTACTCCGCCACCGAGGGACCTGAGCGAGTCCGCATCGACCGG
ATCGGAAAACCTCTCGAGAAAGGCGTCTAACCAGTCACAGTCGCAAGGTAGGCTGAGCACCGTGGCGGGC
GGCAGCGGGTGGCGGTCGGGGTTGTTTCTGGCGGAGGTGCTGCTGATGATGTAATTAAAGTAGGCGGTCT
TGAGACGGCGGATGGTCGAGGTGAGGTGTGGCAGGCTTGAGATCCAGCTGTTGGGGTGAGTACTCCCTCT
CAAAAGCGGGCATTACTTCTGCGCTAAGATTGTCAGTTTCCAAAAACGAGGAGGATTTGATATTCACCTG
GCCCGATCTGGCCATACACTTGAGTGACAATGACATCCACTTTGCCTTTCTCTCCACAGGTGTCCACTCC
CAGGTCCAAGTTTGCCACCATGGAGTTTCAGACCCAGGTACTCATGTCCCTGCTGCTCTGCATGTCTGGT
GCGGCCGCCTACTCTACCACTTACGCCGCGCGCTCTGCAGGGTCTGGAGCTTTCGCCTTCGACCCACTCG
AGATCGACTTTTGTAAACTGCAGGACGCGGCTTCACATACCGCCATGTCCACCAGCGCATCAATCCAGGA
AGCTCTTCAAAGCGCTTATCAGCGTGAAGGAATATCCGGAAACATCCCTCTTGGCGGAATGACAGAGCAG
GCAGTGTGCGCCGGTACACAGTGTGAATGGCGCTGGTACCGGGGCCTGTTTAGGACCACCCGCCCTCTTT
TCCTTAGGGGAGTGAATTATTGGGGCGTTAACGACGATAGCACTCCCGTGGACCGTACCACAGCAGTCCC
CGGCAGTTATACTAATTTCGAGACAAACTACCCACGCAGCTGGGGAAATCTCAGCTACTGGGGAAAGAGG
CTCGTGGTGATGCAGCCCTCAGGCAAATGGGTTAATACAGAAGTTTCTACATCCTTTACCCATTTCTTGT
GCGAGTACTACGTTTACGCAGACAGCGACGGTGTGAACAGGCTCGTGCCGACTTTTCCCGGCGGATCTGC
AATTCCGTTCGTCTCCAGCAGTGGACATACATACACCTACTGTGGTAAGAAGGTCGAGGTGGACTCTCAA
TCCCGCTGGATCTTGCCTAAATGTAATGAAACCTTTCCCGGCGCGCCCGGCAGCCTGCACCACATCCTGG
ACGCCCAGAAGATGCTGTGGAACCACAGGGACAGGAACCTGCCTCCTCTGGCCCCTCTGGGCCCCCACCA
CCATCACCACCATTGAGTCTAGACACGTGATTAATTAAGGATCCCCCGACCTCGACCTCTGGCTAATAAA
GGAAATTTATTTTCATTGCAATAGTGTGTTGGAATTTTTTGTGTCTCTCACTCGGAAGGACATATGGGAG
GGCAAATCATTTGGTCGAGATCCCTCGGAGATCTCTAGCTAGAGGATCGATCCCCGCCCCGGACGAACTA
AACCTGACTACGACATCTCTGCCCCTTCTTCGCGGGGCAGTGCATGTAATCCCTTCAGTTGGTTGGTACA
ACTTGCCAACTGGGCCCTGTTCCACATGTGACACGGGGGGGGACCAAACACAAAGGGGTTCTCTGACTGT
AGTTGACATCCTTATAAATGGATGTGCACATTTGCCAACACTGAGTGGCTTTCATCCTGGAGCAGACTTT
GCAGTCTGTGGACTGCAACACAACATTGCCTTTATGTGTAACTCTTGGCTGAAGCTCTTACACCAATGCT
GGGGGACATGTACCTCCCAGGGGCCCAGGAAGACTACGGGAGGCTACACCAACGTCAATCAGAGGGGCCT
GTGTAGCTACCGATAAGCGGACCCTCAAGAGGGCATTAGCAATAGTGTTTATAAGGCCCCCTTGTTAACC
CTAAACGGGTAGCATATGCTTCCCGGGTAGTAGTATATACTATCCAGACTAACCCTAATTCAATAGCATA
TGTTACCCAACGGGAAGCATATGCTATCGAATTAGGGTTAGTAAAAGGGTCCTAAGGAACAGCGATATCT
CCCACCCCATGAGCTGTCACGGTTTTATTTACATGGGGTCAGGATTCCACGAGGGTAGTGAACCATTTTA
GTCACAAGGGCAGTGGCTGAAGATCAAGGAGCGGGCAGTGAACTCTCCTGAATCTTCGCCTGCTTCTTCA
TTCTCCTTCGTTTAGCTAATAGAATAACTGCTGAGTTGTGAACAGTAAGGTGTATGTGAGGTGCTCGAAA
ACAAGGTTTCAGGTGACGCCCCCAGAATAAAATTTGGACGGGGGGTTCAGTGGTGGCATTGTGCTATGAC
ACCAATATAACCCTCACAAACCCCTTGGGCAATAAATACTAGTGTAGGAATGAAACATTCTGAATATCTT
TAACAATAGAAATCCATGGGGTGGGGACAAGCCGTAAAGACTGGATGTCCATCTCACACGAATTTATGGC
TATGGGCAACACATAATCCTAGTGCAATATGATACTGGGGTTATTAAGATGTGTCCCAGGCAGGGACCAA
GACAGGTGAACCATGTTGTTACACTCTATTTGTAACAAGGGGAAAGAGAGTGGACGCCGACAGCAGCGGA
CTCCACTGGTTGTCTCTAACACCCCCGAAAATTAAACGGGGCTCCACGCCAATGGGGCCCATAAACAAAG
ACAAGTGGCCACTCTTTTTTTTGAAATTGTGGAGTGGGGGCACGCGTCAGCCCCCACACGCCGCCCTGCG
GTTTTGGACTGTAAAATAAGGGTGTAATAACTTGGCTGATTGTAACCCCGCTAACCACTGCGGTCAAACC
ACTTGCCCACAAAACCACTAATGGCACCCCGGGGAATACCTGCATAAGTAGGTGGGCGGGCCAAGATAGG
GGCGCGATTGCTGCGATCTGGAGGACAAATTACACACACTTGCGCCTGAGCGCCAAGCACAGGGTTGTTG
GTCCTCATATTCACGAGGTCGCTGAGAGCACGGTGGGCTAATGTTGCCATGGGTAGCATATACTACCCAA
ATATCTGGATAGCATATGCTATCCTAATCTATATCTGGGTAGCATAGGCTATCCTAATCTATATCTGGGT
AGCATATGCTATCCTAATCTATATCTGGGTAGTATATGCTATCCTAATTTATATCTGGGTAGCATAGGCT
ATCCTAATCTATATCTGGGTAGCATATGCTATCCTAATCTATATCTGGGTAGTATATGCTATCCTAATCT
GTATCCGGGTAGCATATGCTATCCTAATAGAGATTAGGGTAGTATATGCTATCCTAATTTATATCTGGGT
AGCATATACTACCCAAATATCTGGATAGCATATGCTATCCTAATCTATATCTGGGTAGCATATGCTATCC
TAATCTATATCTGGGTAGCATAGGCTATCCTAATCTATATCTGGGTAGCATATGCTATCCTAATCTATAT
CTGGGTAGTATATGCTATCCTAATTTATATCTGGGTAGCATAGGCTATCCTAATCTATATCTGGGTAGCA
TATGCTATCCTAATCTATATCTGGGTAGTATATGCTATCCTAATCTGTATCCGGGTAGCATATGCTATCC
TCATGATAAGCTGTCAAACATGAGAATTTTCTTGAAGACGAAAGGGCCTCGTGATACGCCTATTTTTATA
GGTTAATGTCATGATAATAATGGTTTCTTAGACGTCAGGTGGCACTTTTCGGGGAAATGTGCGCGGAACC
CCTATTTGTTTATTTTTCTAAATACATTCAAATATGTATCCGCTCATGAGACAATAACCCTGATAAATGC
TTCAATAATATTGAAAAAGGAAGAGTATGAGTATTCAACATTTCCGTGTCGCCCTTATTCCCTTTTTTGC
GGCATTTTGCCTTCCTGTTTTTGCTCACCCAGAAACGCTGGTGAAAGTAAAAGATGCTGAAGATCAGTTG
GGTGCACGAGTGGGTTACATCGAACTGGATCTCAACAGCGGTAAGATCCTTGAGAGTTTTCGCCCCGAAG
AACGTTTTCCAATGATGAGCACTTTTAAAGTTCTGCTATGTGGCGCGGTATTATCCCGTGTTGACGCCGG
GCAAGAGCAACTCGGTCGCCGCATACACTATTCTCAGAATGACTTGGTTGAGTACTCACCAGTCACAGAA
AAGCATCTTACGGATGGCATGACAGTAAGAGAATTATGCAGTGCTGCCATAACCATGAGTGATAACACTG
CGGCCAACTTACTTCTGACAACGATCGGAGGACCGAAGGAGCTAACCGCTTTTTTGCACAACATGGGGGA
TCATGTAACTCGCCTTGATCGTTGGGAACCGGAGCTGAATGAAGCCATACCAAACGACGAGCGTGACACC
ACGATGCCTGCAGCAATGGCAACAACGTTGCGCAAACTATTAACTGGCGAACTACTTACTCTAGCTTCCC
GGCAACAATTAATAGACTGGATGGAGGCGGATAAAGTTGCAGGACCACTTCTGCGCTCGGCCCTTCCGGC
TGGCTGGTTTATTGCTGATAAATCTGGAGCCGGTGAGCGTGGGTCTCGCGGTATCATTGCAGCACTGGGG
CCAGATGGTAAGCCCTCCCGTATCGTAGTTATCTACACGACGGGGAGTCAGGCAACTATGGATGAACGAA
ATAGACAGATCGCTGAGATAGGTGCCTCACTGATTAAGCATTGGTAACTGTCAGACCAAGTTTACTCATA
TATACTTTAGATTGATTTAAAACTTCATTTTTAATTTAAAAGGATCTAGGTGAAGATCCTTTTTGATAAT
CTCATGACCAAAATCCCTTAACGTGAGTTTTCGTTCCACTGAGCGTCAGACCCCGTAGAAAAGATCAAAG
GATCTTCTTGAGATCCTTTTTTTCTGCGCGTAATCTGCTGCTTGCAAACAAAAAAACCACCGCTACCAGC
GGTGGTTTGTTTGCCGGATCAAGAGCTACCAACTCTTTTTCCGAAGGTAACTGGCTTCAGCAGAGCGCAG
ATACCAAATACTGTTCTTCTAGTGTAGCCGTAGTTAGGCCACCACTTCAAGAACTCTGTAGCACCGCCTA
CATACCTCGCTCTGCTAATCCTGTTACCAGTGGCTGCTGCCAGTGGCGATAAGTCGTGTCTTACCGGGTT
GGACTCAAGACGATAGTTACCGGATAAGGCGCAGCGGTCGGGCTGAACGGGGGGTTCGTGCACACAGCCC
AGCTTGGAGCGAACGACCTACACCGAACTGAGATACCTACAGCGTGAGCTATGAGAAAGCGCCACGCTTC
CCGAAGGGAGAAAGGCGGACAGGTATCCGGTAAGCGGCAGGGTCGGAACAGGAGAGCGCACGAGGGAGCT
TCCAGGGGGAAACGCCTGGTATCTTTATAGTCCTGTCGGGTTTCGCCACCTCTGACTTGAGCGTCGATTT
TTGTGATGCTCGTCAGGGGGGCGGAGCCTATGGAAAAACGCCAGCAACGCGGCCTTTTTACGGTTCCTGG
CCTTTTGCTGGCCTTTTGCTCACATGTTCTTTCCTGCGTTATCCCCTGATTCTGTGGATAACCGTATTAC
CGCCTTTGAGTGAGCTGATACCGCTCGCCGCAGCCGAACGACCGAGCGCAGCGAGTCAGTGAGCGAGGAA
GCGGAAGAGCGCCCAATACGCAAACCGCCTCTCCCCGCGCGTTGGCCGATTCATTAATGCAGCTGGCACG
ACAGGTTTCCCGACTGGAAAGCGGGCAGTGAGCGCAACGCAATTAATGTGAGTTAGCTCACTCATTAGGC
ACCCCAGGCTTTACACTTTATGCTTCCGGCTCGTATGTTGTGTGGAATTGTGAGCGGATAACAATTTCAC
ACAGGAAACAGCTATGACCATGATTACGCCAAGCTCTAGCTAGAGGTCGACCAATTCTCATGTTTGACAG
CTTATCATCGCAGATCCGGGCAACGTTGTTGCCATTGCTGCAGGCGCAGAACTGGTAGGTATGGAAGATC
TATACATTGAATCAATATTGGCAATTAGCCATATTAGTCATTGGTTATATAGCATAAATCAATATTGGCT
ATTGGCCATTGCATACGTTGTATCTATATCATAATATGTACATTTATATTGGCTCATGTCCAATATGACC
GC
