Features (pLannotate 1.2.2; 17 found; start..end, strand, type, name):
      2..201     +  promoter       CMV promoter: human cytomegalovirus (CMV) immediate early promoter
    269..307     +  misc_feature   Ad SA (fragment): adenovirus major late transcript splice acceptor (Friedrich and Soriano, 1991)
    340..549     -  CDS            PTP (fragment): TERM_ADE02 - Experimental evidence at protein level: Swiss-Prot protein existence level 1. Protein covalently bound to the viral DNA that acts as a primer for viral genomic replication by DNA strand displacement. Assembles on the viral origin of replication in an initiation complex with viral polymerase, DBP, host NFIA and host POU2F1/OCT1. During initiation, the polymerase covalently couples the first dCTP with Ser- 580 of pTP. The terminal protein stimulates the template activity over 20 fold compared to protein-free templates. Neo-synthesized viral genomes are linked to two preterminal prot
    580..669     +  intron         chimeric intron (fragment): chimera between introns from adenovirus and immunoglobulin heavy chain genes
    688..734     +  CDS            IgH signal sequence (fragment): signal sequence from the mouse immunoglobulin heavy chain variable region
   1639..1694    +  polyA_signal   β-globin poly(A) signal: rabbit β-globin polyadenylation signal (Gil and Proudfoot, 1987)
   2208..3562    -  rep_origin     oriP (fragment): Epstein-Barr virus oriP replication origin (Yates et al., 2000)
   3720..3824    +  promoter       AmpR promoter: bla
   3825..4685    +  CDS            AmpR: β-lactamase; bla; confers resistance to ampicillin, carbenicillin, and related antibiotics
   4856..5444    +  rep_origin     ori: high-copy-number ColE1/pMB1/pBR322/pUC origin of replication
   5627..5719    +  CDS            lacI (fragment): lac repressor; lacI; The lac repressor binds to the lac operator to inhibit transcription in E. coli. This inhibition can be relieved by adding lactose or isopropyl-β-D-thiogalactopyranoside (IPTG).
   5732..5753    +  protein_bind   CAP binding site: CAP binding activates transcription in the presence of cAMP. E. coli catabolite activator protein
   5768..5798    +  promoter       lac promoter: promoter for the E. coli lac operon
   5806..5822    +  protein_bind   lac operator: The lac repressor binds to the lac operator to inhibit transcription in E. coli. This inhibition can be relieved by adding lactose or isopropyl-β-D-thiogalactopyranoside (IPTG). lac repressor encoded by lacI
   5892..5908    +  promoter       tet promoter (fragment): E. coli promoter for tetracycline efflux protein gene
   5918..5943    -  CDS            bla(M) (fragment): β-lactamase lacking the signal sequence; bla(M); allows cytosolic expression of β-lactamase
   6117..6496    +  enhancer       CMV enhancer: human cytomegalovirus immediate early enhancer
>Addgene plasmid #135877 | D64_Ld_010010 | addgene full sequence | sequence record 274879 | Addgene NGS Result
GTGATGCGGTTTTGGCAGTACACCAATGGGCGTGGATAGCGGTTTGACTCACGGGGATTTCCAAGTCTCC
ACCCCATTGACGTCAATGGGAGTTTGTTTTGGCACCAAAATCAACGGGACTTTCCAAAATGTCGTAATAA
CCCCGCCCCGTTGACGCAAATGGGCGGTAGGCGTGTACGGTGGGAGGTCTATATAAGCAGAGCTCGTTTA
GTGAACCGTCAGATCCTCACTCTCTTCCGCATCGCTGTCTGCGAGGGCCAGCTGTTGGGCTCGCGGTTGA
GGACAAACTCTTCGCGGTCTTTCCAGTACTCTTGGATCGGAAACCCGTCGGCCTCCGAACGGTACTCCGC
CACCGAGGGACCTGAGCGAGTCCGCATCGACCGGATCGGAAAACCTCTCGAGAAAGGCGTCTAACCAGTC
ACAGTCGCAAGGTAGGCTGAGCACCGTGGCGGGCGGCAGCGGGTGGCGGTCGGGGTTGTTTCTGGCGGAG
GTGCTGCTGATGATGTAATTAAAGTAGGCGGTCTTGAGACGGCGGATGGTCGAGGTGAGGTGTGGCAGGC
TTGAGATCCAGCTGTTGGGGTGAGTACTCCCTCTCAAAAGCGGGCATTACTTCTGCGCTAAGATTGTCAG
TTTCCAAAAACGAGGAGGATTTGATATTCACCTGGCCCGATCTGGCCATACACTTGAGTGACAATGACAT
CCACTTTGCCTTTCTCTCCACAGGTGTCCACTCCCAGGTCCAAGTTTGCCACCATGGAGTTTCAGACCCA
GGTACTCATGTCCCTGCTGCTCTGCATGTCTGGTGCGGCCGCCTACTCTACCACTTACGCCGCGCGCTCT
GCAGGGTCTGGAGCTTTCGCCTTCGACCCACTCGAGATCGACTTTTGTAAACTGCAGGACGCGGCTTCAC
ATACCGCCATGTCCACCAGCGCATCAATCCAGGAAGCTCTTCAAAGCGCTTATCAGCGTGAAGGAATATC
CGGAAACATCCCTCTTGGCGGAATGACAGAGCAGGCAGTGTGCGCCGGTACACAGTGTGAATGGCGCTGG
TACCGGGGCCTGTTTAGGACCACCCGCCCTCTTTTCCTTAGGGGAGTGAATTATTGGGGCGTTAACGACG
ATAGCACTCCCGTGGACCGTACCACAGCAGTCCCCGGCAGTTATACTAATTTCGAGACAAACTACCCACG
CAGCTGGGGAAATCTCAGCTACTGGGGAAAGAGGCTCGTGGTGATGCAGCCCTCAGGCAAATGGGTTAAT
ACAGAAGTTTCTACATCCTTTACCCATTTCTTGTGCGAGTACTACGTTTACGCAGACAGCGACGGTGTGA
ACAGGCTCGTGCCGACTTTTCCCGGCGGATCTGCAATTCCGTTCGTCTCCAGCAGTGGACATACATACAC
CTACTGTGGTAAGAAGGTCGAGGTGGACTCTCAATCCCGCTGGATCTTGCCTAAATGTAATGAAACCTTT
CCCGGCGCGCCCGGCAGCCTGCACCACATCCTGGACGCCCAGAAGATGCTGTGGAACCACAGGGACAGGA
ACCTGCCTCCTCTGGCCCCTCTGGGCCCCCACCACCATCACCACCATTGAGTCTAGACACGTGATTAATT
AAGGATCCCCCGACCTCGACCTCTGGCTAATAAAGGAAATTTATTTTCATTGCAATAGTGTGTTGGAATT
TTTTGTGTCTCTCACTCGGAAGGACATATGGGAGGGCAAATCATTTGGTCGAGATCCCTCGGAGATCTCT
AGCTAGAGGATCGATCCCCGCCCCGGACGAACTAAACCTGACTACGACATCTCTGCCCCTTCTTCGCGGG
GCAGTGCATGTAATCCCTTCAGTTGGTTGGTACAACTTGCCAACTGGGCCCTGTTCCACATGTGACACGG
GGGGGGACCAAACACAAAGGGGTTCTCTGACTGTAGTTGACATCCTTATAAATGGATGTGCACATTTGCC
AACACTGAGTGGCTTTCATCCTGGAGCAGACTTTGCAGTCTGTGGACTGCAACACAACATTGCCTTTATG
TGTAACTCTTGGCTGAAGCTCTTACACCAATGCTGGGGGACATGTACCTCCCAGGGGCCCAGGAAGACTA
CGGGAGGCTACACCAACGTCAATCAGAGGGGCCTGTGTAGCTACCGATAAGCGGACCCTCAAGAGGGCAT
TAGCAATAGTGTTTATAAGGCCCCCTTGTTAACCCTAAACGGGTAGCATATGCTTCCCGGGTAGTAGTAT
ATACTATCCAGACTAACCCTAATTCAATAGCATATGTTACCCAACGGGAAGCATATGCTATCGAATTAGG
GTTAGTAAAAGGGTCCTAAGGAACAGCGATATCTCCCACCCCATGAGCTGTCACGGTTTTATTTACATGG
GGTCAGGATTCCACGAGGGTAGTGAACCATTTTAGTCACAAGGGCAGTGGCTGAAGATCAAGGAGCGGGC
AGTGAACTCTCCTGAATCTTCGCCTGCTTCTTCATTCTCCTTCGTTTAGCTAATAGAATAACTGCTGAGT
TGTGAACAGTAAGGTGTATGTGAGGTGCTCGAAAACAAGGTTTCAGGTGACGCCCCCAGAATAAAATTTG
GACGGGGGGTTCAGTGGTGGCATTGTGCTATGACACCAATATAACCCTCACAAACCCCTTGGGCAATAAA
TACTAGTGTAGGAATGAAACATTCTGAATATCTTTAACAATAGAAATCCATGGGGTGGGGACAAGCCGTA
AAGACTGGATGTCCATCTCACACGAATTTATGGCTATGGGCAACACATAATCCTAGTGCAATATGATACT
GGGGTTATTAAGATGTGTCCCAGGCAGGGACCAAGACAGGTGAACCATGTTGTTACACTCTATTTGTAAC
AAGGGGAAAGAGAGTGGACGCCGACAGCAGCGGACTCCACTGGTTGTCTCTAACACCCCCGAAAATTAAA
CGGGGCTCCACGCCAATGGGGCCCATAAACAAAGACAAGTGGCCACTCTTTTTTTTGAAATTGTGGAGTG
GGGGCACGCGTCAGCCCCCACACGCCGCCCTGCGGTTTTGGACTGTAAAATAAGGGTGTAATAACTTGGC
TGATTGTAACCCCGCTAACCACTGCGGTCAAACCACTTGCCCACAAAACCACTAATGGCACCCCGGGGAA
TACCTGCATAAGTAGGTGGGCGGGCCAAGATAGGGGCGCGATTGCTGCGATCTGGAGGACAAATTACACA
CACTTGCGCCTGAGCGCCAAGCACAGGGTTGTTGGTCCTCATATTCACGAGGTCGCTGAGAGCACGGTGG
GCTAATGTTGCCATGGGTAGCATATACTACCCAAATATCTGGATAGCATATGCTATCCTAATCTATATCT
GGGTAGCATAGGCTATCCTAATCTATATCTGGGTAGCATATGCTATCCTAATCTATATCTGGGTAGTATA
TGCTATCCTAATTTATATCTGGGTAGYATAKGCTATCCTAATYTATATCTGGGTAGCATAGGCTATCCTA
ATCTATATCTGGGTAGCATATGCTATCCTAATCTATATCTGGGTAGTATATGCTATCCTAATCTGTATCC
GGGTAGCATATGCTATCCTCATGATAAGCTGTCAAACATGAGAATTTTCTTGAAGACGAAAGGGCCTCGT
GATACGCCTATTTTTATAGGTTAATGTCATGATAATAATGGTTTCTTAGACGTCAGGTGGCACTTTTCGG
GGAAATGTGCGCGGAACCCCTATTTGTTTATTTTTCTAAATACATTCAAATATGTATCCGCTCATGAGAC
AATAACCCTGATAAATGCTTCAATAATATTGAAAAAGGAAGAGTATGAGTATTCAACATTTCCGTGTCGC
CCTTATTCCCTTTTTTGCGGCATTTTGCCTTCCTGTTTTTGCTCACCCAGAAACGCTGGTGAAAGTAAAA
GATGCTGAAGATCAGTTGGGTGCACGAGTGGGTTACATCGAACTGGATCTCAACAGCGGTAAGATCCTTG
AGAGTTTTCGCCCCGAAGAACGTTTTCCAATGATGAGCACTTTTAAAGTTCTGCTATGTGGCGCGGTATT
ATCCCGTGTTGACGCCGGGCAAGAGCAACTCGGTCGCCGCATACACTATTCTCAGAATGACTTGGTTGAG
TACTCACCAGTCACAGAAAAGCATCTTACGGATGGCATGACAGTAAGAGAATTATGCAGTGCTGCCATAA
CCATGAGTGATAACACTGCGGCCAACTTACTTCTGACAACGATCGGAGGACCGAAGGAGCTAACCGCTTT
TTTGCACAACATGGGGGATCATGTAACTCGCCTTGATCGTTGGGAACCGGAGCTGAATGAAGCCATACCA
AACGACGAGCGTGACACCACGATGCCTGCAGCAATGGCAACAACGTTGCGCAAACTATTAACTGGCGAAC
TACTTACTCTAGCTTCCCGGCAACAATTAATAGACTGGATGGAGGCGGATAAAGTTGCAGGACCACTTCT
GCGCTCGGCCCTTCCGGCTGGCTGGTTTATTGCTGATAAATCTGGAGCCGGTGAGCGTGGGTCTCGCGGT
ATCATTGCAGCACTGGGGCCAGATGGTAAGCCCTCCCGTATCGTAGTTATCTACACGACGGGGAGTCAGG
CAACTATGGATGAACGAAATAGACAGATCGCTGAGATAGGTGCCTCACTGATTAAGCATTGGTAACTGTC
AGACCAAGTTTACTCATATATACTTTAGATTGATTTAAAACTTCATTTTTAATTTAAAAGGATCTAGGTG
AAGATCCTTTTTGATAATCTCATGACCAAAATCCCTTAACGTGAGTTTTCGTTCCACTGAGCGTCAGACC
CCGTAGAAAAGATCAAAGGATCTTCTTGAGATCCTTTTTTTCTGCGCGTAATCTGCTGCTTGCAAACAAA
AAAACCACCGCTACCAGCGGTGGTTTGTTTGCCGGATCAAGAGCTACCAACTCTTTTTCCGAAGGTAACT
GGCTTCAGCAGAGCGCAGATACCAAATACTGTTCTTCTAGTGTAGCCGTAGTTAGGCCACCACTTCAAGA
ACTCTGTAGCACCGCCTACATACCTCGCTCTGCTAATCCTGTTACCAGTGGCTGCTGCCAGTGGCGATAA
GTCGTGTCTTACCGGGTTGGACTCAAGACGATAGTTACCGGATAAGGCGCAGCGGTCGGGCTGAACGGGG
GGTTCGTGCACACAGCCCAGCTTGGAGCGAACGACCTACACCGAACTGAGATACCTACAGCGTGAGCTAT
GAGAAAGCGCCACGCTTCCCGAAGGGAGAAAGGCGGACAGGTATCCGGTAAGCGGCAGGGTCGGAACAGG
AGAGCGCACGAGGGAGCTTCCAGGGGGAAACGCCTGGTATCTTTATAGTCCTGTCGGGTTTCGCCACCTC
TGACTTGAGCGTCGATTTTTGTGATGCTCGTCAGGGGGGCGGAGCCTATGGAAAAACGCCAGCAACGCGG
CCTTTTTACGGTTCCTGGCCTTTTGCTGGCCTTTTGCTCACATGTTCTTTCCTGCGTTATCCCCTGATTC
TGTGGATAACCGTATTACCGCCTTTGAGTGAGCTGATACCGCTCGCCGCAGCCGAACGACCGAGCGCAGC
GAGTCAGTGAGCGAGGAAGCGGAAGAGCGCCCAATACGCAAACCGCCTCTCCCCGCGCGTTGGCCGATTC
ATTAATGCAGCTGGCACGACAGGTTTCCCGACTGGAAAGCGGGCAGTGAGCGCAACGCAATTAATGTGAG
TTAGCTCACTCATTAGGCACCCCAGGCTTTACACTTTATGCTTCCGGCTCGTATGTTGTGTGGAATTGTG
AGCGGATAACAATTTCACACAGGAAACAGCTATGACCATGATTACGCCAAGCTCTAGCTAGAGGTCGACC
AATTCTCATGTTTGACAGCTTATCATCGCAGATCCGGGCAACGTTGTTGCCATTGCTGCAGGCGCAGAAC
TGGTAGGTATGGAAGATCTATACATTGAATCAATATTGGCAATTAGCCATATTAGTCATTGGTTATATAG
CATAAATCAATATTGGCTATTGGCCATTGCATACGTTGTATCTATATCATAATATGTACATTTATATTGG
CTCATGTCCAATATGACCGCCATGTTGACATTGATTATTGACTAGTTATTAATAGTAATCAATTACGGGG
TCATTAGTTCATAGCCCATATATGGAGTTCCGCGTTACATAACTTACGGTAAATGGCCCGCCTGGCTGAC
CGCCCAACGACCCCCGCCCATTGACGTCAATAATGACGTATGTTCCCATAGTAACGCCAATAGGGACTTT
CCATTGACGTCAATGGGTGGAGTATTTACGGTAAACTGCCCACTTGGCAGTACATCAAGTGTATCATATG
CCAAGTCCGCCCCCTATTGACGTCAATGACGGTAAATGGCCCGCCTGGCATTATGCCCAGTACATGACCT
TACGGGACTTTCCTACTTGGCAGTACATCTACGTATTAGTCATCGCTATTACCATG
